>Addgene plasmid #60409 | pQE-80L MBP-SspB Nano | depositor full sequence | sequence record 100548 | pQE-80L MBP-SspB Nano sequence 6236 bps
CTCGAGAAATCATAAAAAATTTATTTGCTTTGTGAGCGGATAACAATTATAATAGATTCAATTGTGAGCG
GATAACAATTTCACACAGAATTCATTAAAGAGGAGAAATTAACTATGAGAGGATCGCATCACCATCACCA
TCACGGATCTAAAATCGAAGAAGGTAAACTGGTAATCTGGATTAACGGCGATAAAGGCTATAACGGTCTC
GCTGAAGTCGGTAAGAAATTCGAGAAAGATACCGGAATTAAAGTCACCGTTGAGCATCCGGATAAACTGG
AAGAGAAATTCCCACAGGTTGCGGCAACTGGCGATGGCCCTGACATTATCTTCTGGGCACACGACCGCTT
TGGTGGCTACGCTCAATCTGGCCTGTTGGCTGAAATCACCCCGGACAAAGCGTTCCAGGACAAGCTGTAT
CCGTTTACCTGGGATGCCGTACGTTACAACGGCAAGCTGATTGCTTACCCGATCGCTGTTGAAGCGTTAT
CGCTGATTTATAACAAAGACCTGCTGCCGAACCCGCCAAAAACCTGGGAAGAGATCCCGGCGCTGGATAA
AGAACTGAAAGCGAAAGGTAAGAGCGCGCTGATGTTCAACCTGCAAGAACCGTACTTCACCTGGCCGCTG
ATTGCTGCTGACGGGGGTTATGCGTTCAAGTATGAAAACGGCAAGTACGACATTAAAGACGTGGGCGTGG
ATAACGCTGGCGCGAAAGCGGGTCTGACCTTCCTGGTTGACCTGATTAAAAACAAACACATGAATGCAGA
CACCGATTACTCCATCGCAGAAGCTGCCTTTAATAAAGGCGAAACAGCGATGACCATCAACGGCCCGTGG
GCATGGTCCAACATCGACACCAGCAAAGTGAATTATGGTGTAACGGTACTGCCGACCTTCAAGGGTCAAC
CATCCAAACCGTTCGTTGGCGTGCTGAGCGCAGGTATTAACGCCGCCAGTCCGAACAAAGAGCTGGCAAA
AGAGTTCCTCGAAAACTATCTGCTGACTGATGAAGGTCTGGAAGCGGTTAATAAAGACAAACCGCTGGGT
GCCGTAGCGCTGAAGTCTTACGAGGAAGAGTTGGCGAAAGATCCACGTATTGCCGCCACTATGGAAAACG
CCCAGAAAGGTGAAATCATGCCGAACATCCCGCAGATGTCCGCTTTCTGGTATGCCGTGCGTACTGCGGT
GATCAACGCCGCCAGCGGTCGTCAGACTGTCGATGAAGCCCTGAAAGACGCGCAGACTAATTCGAGCTCG
AACAACAACAACAATAACAATAACAACAACCTCGGGATCGAGGGAACGACCGAAAACCTGTATTTTCAGG
GATCCAGCTCCCCGAAACGCCCTAAGCTGCTGCGTGAATATTACGATTGGCTGGTTGATAACAGCTTTAC
CCCATATCTGGTGGTGGATGCCACATACCTGGGCGTGAACGTGCCCGTGGAGTATGTGAAAGACGGTCAG
ATCGTGCTGAATCTGTCTGCAAGTGCGACCGGCAACCTGCAACTGACAAATGATTTTATCCAGTTCAACG
CCCGCTTTAAGGGCGTGTCTCGTGAACTGTATATCCCGATGGGTGCCGCTCTGGCCATTTACGCTCGCGA
GAACGGCGATGGTGTGATGTTCGAACCAGAAGAAATCTATGACGAGCTGAATATTGGTTAAAAGCTTAAT
TAGCTGAGCTTGGACTCCTGTTGATAGATCCAGTAATGACCTCAGAACTCCATCTGGATTTGTTCAGAAC
GCTCGGTTGCCGCCGGGCGTTTTTTATTGGTGAGAATCCAAGCTAGCTTGGCGAGATTTTCAGGAGCTAA
GGAAGCTAAAATGGAGAAAAAAATCACTGGATATACCACCGTTGATATATCCCAATGGCATCGTAAAGAA
CATTTTGAGGCATTTCAGTCAGTTGCTCAATGTACCTATAACCAGACCGTTCAGCTGGATATTACGGCCT
TTTTAAAGACCGTAAAGAAAAATAAGCACAAGTTTTATCCGGCCTTTATTCACATTCTTGCCCGCCTGAT
GAATGCTCATCCGGAATTTCGTATGGCAATGAAAGACGGTGAGCTGGTGATATGGGATAGTGTTCACCCT
TGTTACACCGTTTTCCATGAGCAAACTGAAACGTTTTCATCGCTCTGGAGTGAATACCACGACGATTTCC
GGCAGTTTCTACACATATATTCGCAAGATGTGGCGTGTTACGGTGAAAACCTGGCCTATTTCCCTAAAGG
GTTTATTGAGAATATGTTTTTCGTCTCAGCCAATCCCTGGGTGAGTTTCACCAGTTTTGATTTAAACGTG
GCCAATATGGACAACTTCTTCGCCCCCGTTTTCACCATGGGCAAATATTATACGCAAGGCGACAAGGTGC
TGATGCCGCTGGCGATTCAGGTTCATCATGCCGTTTGTGATGGCTTCCATGTCGGCAGAATGCTTAATGA
ATTACAACAGTACTGCGATGAGTGGCAGGGCGGGGCGTAATTTTTTTAAGGCAGTTATTGGTGCCCTTAA
ACGCCTGGGGTAATGACTCTCTAGCTTGAGGCATCAAATAAAACGAAAGGCTCAGTCGAAAGACTGGGCC
TTTCGTTTTATCTGTTGTTTGTCGGTGAACGCTCTCCTGAGTAGGACAAATCCGCCCTCTAGATTACGTG
CAGTCGATGATAAGCTGTCAAACATGAGAATTGTGCCTAATGAGTGAGCTAACTTACATTAATTGCGTTG
CGCTCACTGCCCGCTTTCCAGTCGGGAAACCTGTCGTGCCAGCTGCATTAATGAATCGGCCAACGCGCGG
GGAGAGGCGGTTTGCGTATTGGGCGCCAGGGTGGTTTTTCTTTTCACCAGTGAGACGGGCAACAGCTGAT
TGCCCTTCACCGCCTGGCCCTGAGAGAGTTGCAGCAAGCGGTCCACGCTGGTTTGCCCCAGCAGGCGAAA
ATCCTGTTTGATGGTGGTTAACGGCGGGATATAACATGAGCTGTCTTCGGTATCGTCGTATCCCACTACC
GAGATATCCGCACCAACGCGCAGCCCGGACTCGGTAATGGCGCGCATTGCGCCCAGCGCCATCTGATCGT
TGGCAACCAGCATCGCAGTGGGAACGATGCCCTCATTCAGCATTTGCATGGTTTGTTGAAAACCGGACAT
GGCACTCCAGTCGCCTTCCCGTTCCGCTATCGGCTGAATTTGATTGCGAGTGAGATATTTATGCCAGCCA
GCCAGACGCAGACGCGCCGAGACAGAACTTAATGGGCCCGCTAACAGCGCGATTTGCTGGTGACCCAATG
CGACCAGATGCTCCACGCCCAGTCGCGTACCGTCTTCATGGGAGAAAATAATACTGTTGATGGGTGTCTG
GTCAGAGACATCAAGAAATAACGCCGGAACATTAGTGCAGGCAGCTTCCACAGCAATGGCATCCTGGTCA
TCCAGCGGATAGTTAATGATCAGCCCACTGACGCGTTGCGCGAGAAGATTGTGCACCGCCGCTTTACAGG
CTTCGACGCCGCTTCGTTCTACCATCGACACCACCACGCTGGCACCCAGTTGATCGGCGCGAGATTTAAT
CGCCGCGACAATTTGCGACGGCGCGTGCAGGGCCAGACTGGAGGTGGCAACGCCAATCAGCAACGACTGT
TTGCCCGCCAGTTGTTGTGCCACGCGGTTGGGAATGTAATTCAGCTCCGCCATCGCCGCTTCCACTTTTT
CCCGCGTTTTCGCAGAAACGTGGCTGGCCTGGTTCACCACGCGGGAAACGGTCTGATAAGAGACACCGGC
ATACTCTGCGACATCGTATAACGTTACTGGTTTCACATTCACCACCCTGAATTGACTCTCTTCCGGGCGC
TATCATGCCATACCGCGAAAGGTTTTGCACCATTCGATGGTGTCGGAATTTCGGGCAGCGTTGGGTCCTG
GCCACGGGTGCGCATGATCTAGAGCTGCCTCGCGCGTTTCGGTGATGACGGTGAAAACCTCTGACACATG
CAGCTCCCGGAGACGGTCACAGCTTGTCTGTAAGCGGATGCCGGGAGCAGACAAGCCCGTCAGGGCGCGT
CAGCGGGTGTTGGCGGGTGTCGGGGCGCAGCCATGACCCAGTCACGTAGCGATAGCGGAGTGTATACTGG
CTTAACTATGCGGCATCAGAGCAGATTGTACTGAGAGTGCACCATATGCGGTGTGAAATACCGCACAGAT
GCGTAAGGAGAAAATACCGCATCAGGCGCTCTTCCGCTTCCTCGCTCACTGACTCGCTGCGCTCGGTCGT
TCGGCTGCGGCGAGCGGTATCAGCTCACTCAAAGGCGGTAATACGGTTATCCACAGAATCAGGGGATAAC
GCAGGAAAGAACATGTGAGCAAAAGGCCAGCAAAAGGCCAGGAACCGTAAAAAGGCCGCGTTGCTGGCGT
TTTTCCATAGGCTCCGCCCCCCTGACGAGCATCACAAAAATCGACGCTCAAGTCAGAGGTGGCGAAACCC
GACAGGACTATAAAGATACCAGGCGTTTCCCCCTGGAAGCTCCCTCGTGCGCTCTCCTGTTCCGACCCTG
CCGCTTACCGGATACCTGTCCGCCTTTCTCCCTTCGGGAAGCGTGGCGCTTTCTCATAGCTCACGCTGTA
GGTATCTCAGTTCGGTGTAGGTCGTTCGCTCCAAGCTGGGCTGTGTGCACGAACCCCCCGTTCAGCCCGA
CCGCTGCGCCTTATCCGGTAACTATCGTCTTGAGTCCAACCCGGTAAGACACGACTTATCGCCACTGGCA
GCAGCCACTGGTAACAGGATTAGCAGAGCGAGGTATGTAGGCGGTGCTACAGAGTTCTTGAAGTGGTGGC
CTAACTACGGCTACACTAGAAGGACAGTATTTGGTATCTGCGCTCTGCTGAAGCCAGTTACCTTCGGAAA
AAGAGTTGGTAGCTCTTGATCCGGCAAACAAACCACCGCTGGTAGCGGTGGTTTTTTTGTTTGCAAGCAG
CAGATTACGCGCAGAAAAAAAGGATCTCAAGAAGATCCTTTGATCTTTTCTACGGGGTCTGACGCTCAGT
GGAACGAAAACTCACGTTAAGGGATTTTGGTCATGAGATTATCAAAAAGGATCTTCACCTAGATCCTTTT
AAATTAAAAATGAAGTTTTAAATCAATCTAAAGTATATATGAGTAAACTTGGTCTGACAGTTACCAATGC
TTAATCAGTGAGGCACCTATCTCAGCGATCTGTCTATTTCGTTCATCCATAGTTGCCTGACTCCCCGTCG
TGTAGATAACTACGATACGGGAGGGCTTACCATCTGGCCCCAGTGCTGCAATGATACCGCGAGACCCACG
CTCACCGGCTCCAGATTTATCAGCAATAAACCAGCCAGCCGGAAGGGCCGAGCGCAGAAGTGGTCCTGCA
ACTTTATCCGCCTCCATCCAGTCTATTAATTGTTGCCGGGAAGCTAGAGTAAGTAGTTCGCCAGTTAATA
GTTTGCGCAACGTTGTTGCCATTGCTACAGGCATCGTGGTGTCACGCTCGTCGTTTGGTATGGCTTCATT
CAGCTCCGGTTCCCAACGATCAAGGCGAGTTACATGATCCCCCATGTTGTGCAAAAAAGCGGTTAGCTCC
TTCGGTCCTCCGATCGTTGTCAGAAGTAAGTTGGCCGCAGTGTTATCACTCATGGTTATGGCAGCACTGC
ATAATTCTCTTACTGTCATGCCATCCGTAAGATGCTTTTCTGTGACTGGTGAGTACTCAACCAAGTCATT
CTGAGAATAGTGTATGCGGCGACCGAGTTGCTCTTGCCCGGCGTCAATACGGGATAATACCGCGCCACAT
AGCAGAACTTTAAAAGTGCTCATCATTGGAAAACGTTCTTCGGGGCGAAAACTCTCAAGGATCTTACCGC
TGTTGAGATCCAGTTCGATGTAACCCACTCGTGCACCCAACTGATCTTCAGCATCTTTTACTTTCACCAG
CGTTTCTGGGTGAGCAAAAACAGGAAGGCAAAATGCCGCAAAAAAGGGAATAAGGGCGACACGGAAATGT
TGAATACTCATACTCTTCCTTTTTCAATATTATTGAAGCATTTATCAGGGTTATTGTCTCATGAGCGGAT
ACATATTTGAATGTATTTAGAAAAATAAACAAATAGGGGTTCCGCGCACATTTCCCCGAAAAGTGCCACC
TGACGTCTAAGAAACCATTATTATCATGACATTAACCTATAAAAATAGGCGTATCACGAGGCCCTTTCGT
CTTCAC
Features (pLannotate 1.2.2; 19 found; start..end, strand, type, name):
     10..54      +  promoter       T5 promoter: bacteriophage T5 promoter for E. coli RNA polymerase, with embedded lac operator
     62..78      +  protein_bind   lac operator: The lac repressor binds to the lac operator to inhibit transcription in E. coli. This inhibition can be relieved by adding lactose or isopropyl-β-D-thiogalactopyranoside (IPTG). lac repressor encoded by lacI
    127..144     +  CDS            7xHis (fragment): 6xHis affinity tag
    151..1248    +  CDS            MBP: maltose binding protein from E. coli; malE (mutated); This version of the gene does not encode a signal sequence, so MBP will remain in the cytosol.
   1312..1331    +  CDS            TEV site (fragment): tobacco etch virus (TEV) protease recognition and cleavage site
   1336..1665    +  CDS            sspB (fragment): SSPB_HAEIN - Experimental evidence at protein level: Swiss-Prot protein existence level 1. Also stimulates degradation of the N-terminus of RseA (residues 1-108, alone or in complex with sigma-E) by ClpX-ClpP in a non-ssrA-mediated fashion. From Haemophilus influenzae (strain ATCC 51907 / DSM 11121 / KW20 / Rd).
   1693..1787    +  terminator     lambda t0 terminator: transcription terminator from phage lambda
   1802..1830    +  promoter       cat promoter (fragment): promoter of the E. coli cat gene encoding chloramphenicol acetyltransferase
   1831..2487    +  CDS            cat: CAT_ECOLX - Experimental evidence at protein level: Swiss-Prot protein existence level 1. This enzyme is an effector of chloramphenicol resistance in bacteria. From Escherichia coli. This protein is used as a marker in many commonly used cloning vectors, such as pACYC184.
   2555..2641    +  terminator     rrnB T1 terminator: Escherichia coli rrnB; transcription terminator T1 from the E. coli rrnB gene
   2664..2681    -  promoter       tet promoter (fragment): E. coli promoter for tetracycline efflux protein gene
   2700..2721    -  protein_bind   CAP binding site: CAP binding activates transcription in the presence of cAMP. E. coli catabolite activator protein
   2734..3816    -  CDS            lacI: lac repressor; lacI; The lac repressor binds to the lac operator to inhibit transcription in E. coli. This inhibition can be relieved by adding lactose or isopropyl-β-D-thiogalactopyranoside (IPTG).
   3817..3894    -  promoter       lacIq promoter: lacI (mutant); In the lacIq allele, a single base change in the promoter boosts expression of the lacI gene about 10-fold.
   3943..3984    +  CDS            rop (fragment): Rop protein, which maintains plasmids at low copy number; rop
   4086..4226    +  misc_feature   bom: basis of mobility region from pBR322
   4412..5000    -  rep_origin     ori: high-copy-number ColE1/pMB1/pBR322/pUC origin of replication
   5171..6031    -  CDS            AmpR: β-lactamase; bla; confers resistance to ampicillin, carbenicillin, and related antibiotics
   6032..6136    -  promoter       AmpR promoter: bla
