[The description below was written by a language model from this plasmid's Addgene catalogue record and pLannotate feature annotations shown in this document.]
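Description:
pQE-80L MBP-SspB Nano is a bacterial expression plasmid built on the Qiagen pQE-80L backbone, modified to add an N-terminal maltose binding protein, and is intended for producing the SspB Nano protein in E. coli. It replicates from a ColE1/pMB1-type origin (the catalogue lists it as low copy, and a bom region and a fragment of rop are annotated nearby) and is selected with ampicillin through the bla gene and its promoter. A chloramphenicol acetyltransferase coding sequence with only a partial cat promoter is also annotated downstream of the expression cassette, but the record lists ampicillin as the only selection.

Expression is driven by the phage T5 promoter, which is recognised by E. coli RNA polymerase and is controlled by lac operator sequences. The plasmid carries its own lacI under the strengthened lacIq promoter, so the cassette is repressed until induction with IPTG, independent of host strain. The open reading frame encodes a His tag, a signal-sequence-free (cytosolic) MBP, a TEV protease site, and then the 336 bp SspB Nano insert cloned between BamHI and HindIII, followed by the lambda t0 terminator. This layout allows affinity purification and improved solubility, with TEV cleavage to release SspB. The insert is recorded as E. coli SspB; the automated annotation matched it to the Haemophilus influenzae homologue, which differs from the depositor's stated species. It carries Y11K and A15E, which disrupt the natural dimerisation of SspB.

The associated work concerns the iLID light-induced dimer system, so the purified protein presumably serves as the binding partner in in vitro studies. The sequence record is 6,236 nt, slightly shorter than the 6,315 bp catalogue size.
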