Addgene plasmid #60409: pQE-80L MBP-SspB Nano
Purpose: E. coli expression of SspB Nano
Depositing lab: Brian Kuhlman. Depositing organization: University of North Carolina at Chapel Hill. Publication: Engineering an improved light-induced dimer (iLID) for controlling the localization and activity of signaling proteins. Guntas G, Hallett RA, Zimmerman SP, Williams T, Yumerefendi H, Bear JE, Kuhlman B. Proc Natl Acad Sci U S A. 2015 Jan 6;112(1):112-7. doi: 10.1073/pnas.1417910112. Epub 2014 Dec 22. PubMed 25535392.
Backbone
  Vector backbone: pQE-80L
  Backbone manufacturer: Qiagen
  Backbone size w/o insert (bp): 5979
  Total vector size (bp): 6315
  Modifications to backbone: Added N-terminal MBP
  Vector type: Bacterial Expression
Growth in bacteria
  Bacterial resistance: Ampicillin, 100 μg/mL
  Growth temperature: 37°C
  Growth strain: DH5alpha
  Copy number: Low Copy
Gene/Insert
  Gene/Insert name: SspB nano
  Species: E. Coli
  Insert size (bp): 336
  Mutation: Y11K and A15E
  Tag / fusion protein: His-MBP-TEV (N terminal on backbone)
  Cloning method: Restriction Enzyme; 5′ cloning site BamH1 (not destroyed); 3′ cloning site HindIII (not destroyed)
  Sequencing primers: 5′ pQE-80L Fwd; 3′ pQE-80L Rev
Terms and licenses: Academic/Nonprofit Terms; Industry Terms: Not Available to Industry
Depositor comments: The SspB used in this construct contains two amino acid mutations that disrupt the natural dimerization of SspB. These mutations are Y11K and A15E (residue numbering from pdb code 1ou9). Here is the sequence around the mutated residues with the sites of mutation in parentheses: SSPKRP(K)LLR(E)YYDWLVDNS
How to cite: pQE-80L MBP-SspB Nano was a gift from Brian Kuhlman (Addgene plasmid # 60409 ; http://n2t.net/addgene:60409 ; RRID:Addgene_60409)
