>Addgene plasmid #60409 | pQE-80L MBP-SspB Nano | depositor partial sequence | sequence record 98627 | SspB nano
GAGGGAACGACCGAAAACCTGTATTTTCAGGGATCCAGCTCCCCGAAACGCCCTAAGCTGCTGCGTGAAT
ATTACGATTGGCTGGTTGATAACAGCTTTACCCCATATCTGGTGGTGGATGCCACATACCTGGGCGTGAA
CGTGCCCGTGGAGTATGTGAAAGACGGTCAGATCGTGCTGAATCTGTCTGCAAGTGCGACCGGCAACCTG
CAACTGACAAATGATTTTATCCAGTTCAACGCCCGCTTTAAGGGCGTGTCTCGTGAACTGTATATCCCGA
TGGGTGCCGCTCTGGCCATTTACGCTCGCGAGAACGGCGATGGTGTGATGTTCGAACCAGAAGAAATCTA
TGACGAGCTGAATATTGGTTAAAAGCTTAATTAGCTGAGCTTGGACTCCTGTTGATAGATCCAGTAATGA
CCTCAGAACTCCATCTGGATTTGTTCAGAACGCTCGGTTGCCGCCGGGCGTTTTTTATTGGTGAGAATCC
AAGCTAGCTTGGCGAGATTTTCAGGAGCTAAGGAAGCTAAAATGGAGAAAAAAATCACTGGATATACCAC
CGTTGATATATCCCAATGGCATCGTAAAGAACATTTTGAGGCATTTCAGTCAGTTGCTCAATGTACCTAT
AACCAGACCGTTCAGCTGGATATTACGGCCTTTTTAAAGACCGTAAAGAAAAATAAGCACAAGTTTTATC
CGGCCTTTATTCACATTCTTGCCCGCCTGATGAATGCTCATCCGGAATTTCGTATG
