>Addgene plasmid #60409 | pQE-80L MBP-SspB Nano | addgene partial sequence | sequence record 103109 | pBRforEco 5'-AATAGGCGTATCACGAGGC-3'
TTTATTTGCTTTGTGAGCGGATAACAATTATAATAGATTCAATTGTGAGCGGATAACAATTTCACACAGA
ATTCATTAAAGAGGAGAAATTAACTATGAGAGGATCGCATCACCATCACCATCACGGATCTAAAATCGAA
GAAGGTAAACTGGTAATCTGGATTAACGGCGATAAAGGCTATAACGGTCTCGCTGAAGTCGGTAAGAAAT
TCGAGAAAGATACCGGAATTAAAGTCACCGTTGAGCATCCGGATAAACTGGAAGAGAAATTCCCACAGGT
TGCGGCAACTGGCGATGGCCCTGACATTATCTTCTGGGCACACGACCGCTTTGGTGGCTACGCTCAATCT
GGCCTGTTGGCTGAAATCACCCCGGACAAAGCGTTCCAGGACAAGCTGTATCCGTTTACCTGGGATGCCG
TACGTTACAACGGCAAGCTGATTGCTTACCCGATCGCTGTTGAAGCGTTATCGCTGATTTATAACAAAGA
CCTGCTGCCGAACCCGCCAAAAACCTGGGAAGAGATCCCGGCGCTGGATAAAGAACTGAAAGCGAAAGGT
AAGAGCGCGCTGATGTTCAACCTGCAAGAACCGTACTTCACCTGGCCGCTGATTGCTGCTGACGGGGGTT
ATGCGTTCAAGTATGAAAACGGCAAGTACGACATTAAAGACGTGGGCGTGGATAACGCTGGCGCGAAAGC
GGGTCTGACCTTCCTGGTTGACCTGATTAAAAACAAACACATGAATGCAGACACCGATTACTCCATCGCA
GAAGCTGCCTTTAATA
