>Addgene plasmid #60409 | pQE-80L MBP-SspB Nano | addgene partial sequence | sequence record 103113 | T0term-R 5'-GCGGCAACCGAGCGTTC-3'
ATCTATCAACAGGAGTCCAAGCTCAGCTAATTAAGCTTTTAACCAATATTCAGCTCGTCATAGATTTCTT
CTGGTTCGAACATCACACCATCGCCGTTCTCGCGAGCGTAAATGGCCAGAGCGGCACCCATCGGGATATA
CAGTTCACGAGACACGCCCTTAAAGCGGGCGTTGAACTGGATAAAATCATTTGTCAGTTGCAGGTTGCCG
GTCGCACTTGCAGACAGATTCAGCACGATCTGACCGTCTTTCACATACTCCACGGGCACGTTCACGCCCA
GGTATGTGGCATCCACCACCAGATATGGGGTAAAGCTGTTATCAACCAGCCAATCGTAATATTCACGCAG
CAGCTTAGGGCGTTTCGGGGAGCTGGATCCCTGAAAATACAGGTTTTCGGTCGTTCCCTCGATCCCGAGG
TTGTTGTTATTGTTATTGTTGTTGTTGTTCGAGCTCGAATTAGTCTGCGCGTCTTTCAGGGCTTCATCGA
CAGTCTGACGACCGCTGGCGGCGTTGATCACCGCAGTACGCACGGCATACCAGAAAGCGGACATCTGCGG
GATGTTCGGCATGATTTCACCTTTCTGGGCGTTTTCCATAGTGGCGGCAATACGTGGATCTTTCGCCAAC
TCTTCCTCGTAAGACTTCAGCGCTACGGCACCCAGCGGTTTGTCTTTATTAACCGCTTCCAGACCTTCAT
CAGTCAGCAGATAGTTTTCGAGGAACTCTTTTGCCAGCTCTTTGTTCGGACTGGCGGCG
